>Addgene plasmid #215433 | UMG-SP-1_pET29b | addgene full sequence | sequence record 426041 | Addgene NGS Result
GCTAGAGAACCAACCGCGTTGGCCACGGCCGCGGCAATTCGTAGTGGCGCGACCACCGCTCGAGCTGAGA
CGGAGGCTGCCATTGCCCGTATTGAAGCTCTCGATGGCGCCATTAACGCCGTAGTAGTGCGAGACTTCGA
TCGAGCTCTCGCGGCAGCAGATGCCGCCGACGCGCGAATTCAAGCTGGAGATACAGCACCATTATTAGGT
GTTCCGATGACTGTCAAAGAGGCATTTGACGTTGAAGGCCTGCCGACGCATTGGGGATTCCGCCAGCACG
CCGGGAATATAGCAACAAGCGACGCGGAAGCAGTGAGACGCCTGAAAGCAGCGGGAGCGATTATCCTTGG
TAAGACGAACGTACCAAAAGGCCTGGGCGATTGGCAAAGTGTAAACTCGATTCATGGCGTTACGAATCAC
CCATTAGATCCCACCCGTACACCAGGAGGCTCATCAGGGGGTTCTGCAGCAGCCTTGGCAAGCGGAATGG
TCCCGCTGGAGCTGGGATCAGATATTGGCGGGTCAATAAGAATTCCAGCGCACTTCTGTGGAGTGTGGGG
CCTCAAACCATCCTGGGGCGCAATATCCTCGCACGGTCATCGTTATCCAGGAACAAATGGCGCAGAAACT
CCCTTAGGGGTAATCGGGCCGATGGCCCGCAGTCCGGACGATTTGGCGGCCATGCTGGATTTGCTGGCTA
CGCTGCCGATGCCTCGTGCTTCCCGACCTCCTCGTAGAGTTTTAGCTATTACAGACCATCCAGCTATTCG
CACCTCCGCCGTGTGCCGTGATGCCGTGGACACCGCGGCTGAAGCTCTGGCAGGTGCGGGAATTGAAGTG
ATACGAAGTACGGATCTGTTGCCGGATCTCGCTCGTCAACATCATGCATATGGGCAGATGCTGTCAGTTG
CATTTGCACGCAGCGACCCAACACTGCATGCCAGTCTCCCTAACCTTTTGACCTGGTTGAGTTGGCAGGA
TGCACAAGCTCGGAATACACGTGCGTGGGGCCGTCTGTTTGGGGAAGTTGATGCAGTGATCGCACCGCCG
GCAGCCACCCAAGCTTTTGCACATGACCACGCACCACAAGCTAATAGAACTTTAGATATCGATGGTGTGG
CGTCTCCATACGACGCTCATCTGGCATGGGCTGGAGTGGCTACCTATCCGGGTCTGCCCGCTGTGGTGGT
TCCGGTGGGCACAGCCAATGGATTGCCAGTTGGTGTCCAAGTAATTACGGATTTTCACCGCGATCACGAC
GCTATTGCAACCGCTGCCTTAATTCATCGTCTGACTGAAGGTCAGCCGGCACTCGAGCACCACCACCACC
ACCACTGAGATCCGGCTGCTAACAAAGCCCGAAAGGAAGCTGAGTTGGCTGCTGCCACCGCTGAGCAATA
ACTAGCATAACCCCTTGGGGCCTCTAAACGGGTCTTGAGGGGTTTTTTGCTGAAAGGAGGAACTATATCC
GGATTGGCGAATGGG
[124 nt withheld, positions 1486-1609]
C
[91 nt withheld, positions 1611-1701]
A
[49 nt withheld, positions 1703-1751]
CCTTTGACGTTGGAGTCCACGTTCTTT
[37 nt withheld, positions 1779-1815]
ACCCTATCTCGGTCTATTCTTTTGATTTATAAGGGATTTTGCCGATTTCGGCCTATTGGTTAAAAAATGA
GCTGATTTAACAAAAATTTAACGCGAATTTTAACAAAATATTAACGCTTACAATTTAGGTGGCACTTTTC
GGGGAAATGTGCGCGGAACCCCTATTTGTTTATTTTTCTAAATACATTCAAATATGTATCCGCTCATGAA
TTAATTCTTAGAAAAACTCATCGAGCATCAAATGAAACTGCAATTTATTCATATCAGGATTATCAATACC
ATATTTTTGAAAAAGCCGTTTCTGTAATGAAGGAGAAAACTCACCGAGGCAGTTCCATAGGATGGCAAGA
TCCTGGTATCGGTCTGCGATTCCGACTCGTCCAACATCAATACAACCTATTAATTTCCCCTCGTCAAAAA
TAAGGTTATCAAGTGAGAAATCACCATGAGTGACGACTGAATCCGGTGAGAATGGCAAAAGTTTATGCAT
TTCTTTCCAGACTTGTTCAACAGGCCAGCCATTACGCTCGTCATCAAAATCACTCGCATCAACCAAACCG
TTATTCATTCGTGATTGCGCCTGAGCGAGACGAAATACGCGATCGCTGTTAAAAGGACAATTACAAACAG
GAATCGAATGCAACCGGCGCAGGAACACTGCCAGCGCATCAACAATATTTTCACCTGAATCAGGATATTC
TTCTAATACCTGGAATGCTGTTTTCCCGGGGATCGCAGTGGTGAGTAACCATGCATCATCAGGAGTACGG
ATAAAATGCTTGATGGTCGGAAGAGGCATAAATTCCGTCAGCCAGTTTAGTCTGACCATCTCATCTGTAA
CATCATTGGCAACGCTACCTTTGCCATGTTTCAGAAACAACTCTGGCGCATCGGGCTTCCCATACAATCG
ATAGATTGTCGCACCTGATTGCCCGACATTATCGCGAGCCCATTTATACCCATATAAATCAGCATCCATG
TTGGAATTTAATCGCGGCCTAGAGCAAGACGTTTCCCGTTGAATATGGCTCATAACACCCCTTGTATTAC
TGTTTATGTAAGCAGACAGTTTTATTGTTCATGACCAAAATCCCTTAACGTGAGTTTTCGTTCCACTGAG
CGTCAGACCCCGTAGAAAAGATCAAAGGATCTTCTTGAGATCCTTTTTTTCTGCGCGTAATCTGCTGCTT
GCAAACAAAAAAACCACCGCTACCAGCGGTGGTTTGTTTGCCGGATCAAGAGCTACCAACTCTTTTTCCG
AAGGTAACTGGCTTCAGCAGAGCGCAGATACCAAATACTGTCCTTCTAGTGTAGCCGTAGTTAGGCCACC
ACTTCAAGAACTCTGTAGCACCGCCTACATACCTCGCTCTGCTAATCCTGTTACCAGTGGCTGCTGCCAG
TGGCGATAAGTCGTGTCTTACCGGGTTGGACTCAAGACGATAGTTACCGGATAAGGCGCAGCGGTCGGGC
TGAACGGGGGGTTCGTGCACACAGCCCAGCTTGGAGCGAACGACCTACACCGAACTGAGATACCTACAGC
GTGAGCTATGAGAAAGCGCCACGCTTCCCGAAGGGAGAAAGGCGGACAGGTATCCGGTAAGCGGCAGGGT
CGGAACAGGAGAGCGCACGAGGGAGCTTCCAGGGGGAAACGCCTGGTATCTTTATAGTCCTGTCGGGTTT
CGCCACCTCTGACTTGAGCGTCGATTTTTGTGATGCTCGTCAGGGGGGCGGAGCCTATGGAAAAACGCCA
GCAACGCGGCCTTTTTACGGTTCCTGGCCTTTTGCTGGCCTTTTGCTCACATGTTCTTTCCTGCGTTATC
CCCTGATTCTGTGGATAACCGTATTACCGCCTTTGAGTGAGCTGATACCGCTCGCCGCAGCCGAACGACC
GAGCGCAGCGAGTCAGTGAGCGAGGAAGCGGAAGAGCGCCTGATGCGGTATTTTCTCCTTACGCATCTGT
GCGGTATTTCACACCGCAATGGTGCACTCTCAGTACAATCTGCTCTGATGCCGCATAGTTAAGCCAGTAT
ACACTCCGCTATCGCTACGTGACTGGGTCATGGCTGCGCCCCGACACCCGCCAACACCCGCTGACGCGCC
CTGACGGGCTTGTCTGCTCCCGGCATCCGCTTACAGACAAGCTGTGACCGTCTCCGGGAGCTGCATGTGT
CAGAGGTTTTCACCGTCATCACCGAAACGCGCGAGGCAGCTGCGGTAAAGCTCATCAGCGTGGTCGTGAA
GCGATTCACAGATGTCTGCCTGTTCATCCGCGTCCAGCTCGTTGAGTTTCTCCAGAAGCGTTAATGTCTG
GCTTCTGATAAAGCGGGCCATGTTAAGGGCGGTTTTTTCCTGTTTGGTCACTGATGCCTCCGTGTAAGGG
GGATTTCTGTTCATGGGGGTAATGATACCGATGAAACGAGAGAGGATGCTCACGATACGGGTTACTGATG
ATGAACATGCCCGGTTACTGGAACGTTGTGAGGGTAAACAACTGGCGGTATGGATGCGGCGGGACCAGAG
AAAAATCACTCAGGGTCAATGCCAGCGCTTCGTTAATACAGATGTAGGTGTTCCACAGGGTAGCCAGCAG
CATCCTGCGATGCAGATCCGGAACATAATGGTGCAGGGCGCTGACTTCCGCGTTTCCAGACTTTACGAAA
CACGGAAACCGAAGACCATTCATGTTGTTGCTCAGGTCGCAGACGTTTTGCAGCAGCAGTCGCTTCACGT
TCGCTCGCGTATCGGTGATTCATTCTGCTAACCAGTAAGGCAACCCCGCCAGCCTAGCCGGGTCCTCAAC
GACAGGAGCACGATCATGCGCACCCGTGGGGCCGCCATGCCGGCGATAATGGCCTGCTTCTCGCCGAAAC
GTTTGGTGGCGGGACCAGTGACGAAGGCTTGAGCGAGGGCGTGCAAGATTCCGAATACCGCAAGCGACAG
GCCGATCATCGTCGCGCTCCAGCGAAAGCGGTCCTCGCCGAAAATGACCCAGAGCGCTGCCGGCACCTGT
CCTACGAGTTGCATGATAAAGAAGACAGTCATAAGTGCGGCGACGATAGTCATGCCCCGCGCCCACCGGA
AGGAGCTGACTGGGTTGAAGGCTCTCAAGGGCATCGGTCGAGATCCCGGTGCCTAATGAGTGAGCTAACT
TACATTAATTGCGTTGCGCTCACTGCCCGCTTTCCAGTCGGGAAACCTGTCGTGCCAGCTGCATTAATGA
ATCGGCCAACGCGCGGGGAGAGGCGGTTTGCGTATTGGGCGCCAGGGTGGTTTTTCTTTTCACCAGTGAG
ACGGGCAACAGCTGATTGCCCTTCACCGCCTGGCCCTGAGAGAGTTGCAGCAAGCGGTCCACGCTGGTTT
GCCCCAGCAGGCGAAAATCCTGTTTGATGGTGGTTAACGGCGGGATATAACATGAGCTGTCTTCGGTATC
GTCGTATCCCACTACCGAGATGTCCGCACCAACGCGCAGCCCGGACTCGGTAATGGCGCGCATTGCGCCC
AGCGCCATCTGATCGTTGGCAACCAGCATCGCAGTGGGAACGATGCCCTCATTCAGCATTTGCATGGTTT
GTTGAAAACCGGACATGGCACTCCAGTCGCCTTCCCGTTCCGCTATCGGCTGAATTTGATTGCGAGTGAG
ATATTTATGCCAGCCAGCCAGACGCAGACGCGCCGAGACAGAACTTAATGGGCCCGCTAACAGCGCGATT
TGCTGGTGACCCAATGCGACCAGATGCTCCACGCCCAGTCGCGTACCGTCTTCATGGGAGAAAATAATAC
TGTTGATGGGTGTCTGGTCAGAGACATCAAGAAATAACGCCGGAACATTAGTGCAGGCAGCTTCCACAGC
AATGGCATCCTGGTCATCCAGCGGATAGTTAATGATCAGCCCACTGACGCGTTGCGCGAGAAGATTGTGC
ACCGCCGCTTTACAGGCTTCGACGCCGCTTCGTTCTACCATCGACACCACCACGCTGGCACCCAGTTGAT
CGGCGCGAGATTTAATCGCCGCGACAATTTGCGACGGCGCGTGCAGGGCCAGACTGGAGGTGGCAACGCC
AATCAGCAACGACTGTTTGCCCGCCAGTTGTTGTGCCACGCGGTTGGGAATGTAATTCAGCTCCGCCATC
GCCGCTTCCACTTTTTCCCGCGTTTTCGCAGAAACGTGGCTGGCCTGGTTCACCACGCGGGAAACGGTCT
GATAAGAGACACCGGCATACTCTGCGACATCGTATAACGTTACTGGTTTCACATTCACCACCCTGAATTG
ACTCTCTTCCGGGCGCTATCATGCCATACCGCGAAAGGTTTTGCGCCATTCGATGGTGTCCGGGATCTCG
ACGCTCTCCCTTATGCGACTCCTGCATTAGGAAGCAGCCCAGTAGTAGGTTGAGGCCGTTGAGCACCGCC
GCCGCAAGGAATGGTGCATGCAAGGAGATGGCGCCCAACAGTCCCCCGGCCACGGGGCCTGCCACCATAC
CCACGCCGAAACAAGCGCTCATGAGCCCGAAGTGGCGAGCCCGATCTTCCCCATCGGTGATGTCGGCGAT
ATAGGCGCCAGCAACCGCACCTGTGGCGCCGGTGATGCCGGCCACGATGCGTCCGGCGTAGAGGATCGAG
ATCGATCTCGATCCCGCGAAATTAATACGACTCACTATAGGGGAATTGTGAGCGGATAACAATTCCCCTC
TAGAAATAATTTTGTTTAACTTTAAGAAGGAGATATACATATG
Features (pLannotate 1.2.2; 19 found; start..end, strand, type, name):
    301..597     +  CDS            HER2 (fragment): GATA_YARLI - Protein inferred from homology: Swiss-Prot protein existence level 3. Allows the formation of correctly charged Gln-tRNA(Gln) through the transamidation of misacylated Glu-tRNA(Gln) in the mitochondria. The reaction takes place in the presence of glutamine and ATP through an activated gamma-phospho-Glu-tRNA(Gln). From Yarrowia lipolytica (strain CLIB 122 / E 150) (Yeast) (Candida lipolytica).
   1318..1335    +  CDS            9xHis (fragment): 9xHis affinity tag
   1345..1394    +  CDS            SET1 (fragment): solubility-enhancement tag derived from T7 phage gene 10B
   1402..1449    +  terminator     T7 terminator: transcription terminator for bacteriophage T7 RNA polymerase
   1486..1914    +  rep_origin     f1 ori (sequence partly withheld): f1 bacteriophage origin of replication; arrow indicates direction of (+) strand synthesis
   1967..2024    +  promoter       AmpR promoter (fragment): bla
   2033..2848    -  CDS            KanR: aminoglycoside phosphotransferase; aph(3')-Ia; confers resistance to kanamycin in bacteria or G418 (Geneticin®) in eukaryotes
   2970..3558    +  rep_origin     ori: high-copy-number ColE1/pMB1/pBR322/pUC origin of replication
   3744..3883    -  misc_feature   bom: basis of mobility region from pBR322
   3985..4176    -  CDS            rop: Rop protein, which maintains plasmids at low copy number; rop
   4193..4573    +  CDS            YPB1_ECOLX: Protein predicted: Swiss-Prot protein existence level 4. From Escherichia coli.
   4645..4936    -  CDS            TcR (fragment): tetracycline efflux protein; tet; confers resistance to tetracycline
   4951..4972    -  protein_bind   CAP binding site: CAP binding activates transcription in the presence of cAMP. E. coli catabolite activator protein
   4985..6067    -  CDS            lacI: lac repressor; lacI; The lac repressor binds to the lac operator to inhibit transcription in E. coli. This inhibition can be relieved by adding lactose or isopropyl-β-D-thiogalactopyranoside (IPTG).
   6068..6145    -  promoter       lacI promoter: lacI
   6153..6432    -  CDS            TcR (fragment): tetracycline efflux protein; tet; confers resistance to tetracycline
   6458..6476    +  promoter       T7 promoter: promoter for bacteriophage T7 RNA polymerase
   6477..6501    +  protein_bind   lac operator: The lac repressor binds to the lac operator to inhibit transcription in E. coli. This inhibition can be relieved by adding lactose or isopropyl-β-D-thiogalactopyranoside (IPTG). lac repressor encoded by lacI
   6516..6538    +  RBS            RBS: efficient ribosome binding site from bacteriophage T7 gene 10 (Olins and Rangwala, 1989)
