[The description below was written by a language model from this plasmid's Addgene catalogue record and pLannotate feature annotations shown in this document.]
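Description:
UMG-SP-1_pET29b is a bacterial expression plasmid built on the pET29b backbone. It carries a synthetic, E. coli codon-optimized gene for UMG-SP-1, a urethanase originally identified from a metagenome. The 6,548-nt plasmid is selected with kanamycin through an aph(3')-Ia (KanR) cassette and replicates from a ColE1/pBR322-type origin. The bom and rop elements typical of pET vectors are also present, although the catalogue lists the plasmid as high copy. An f1 origin is included, and short tetracycline-resistance fragments and a predicted E. coli ORF are annotated as remnants of the pBR322-derived backbone.

Expression follows the standard pET arrangement. A T7 promoter is immediately followed by a lac operator and the strong T7 gene 10 ribosome binding site, just upstream of the coding region. A plasmid-borne lacI gene with its own promoter supplies the repressor. Transcription therefore requires a host that provides T7 RNA polymerase and is induced with IPTG or lactose.

The insert itself is not annotated by name. It appears to occupy the interval between the RBS, which lies near the end of the circular numbering, and the His tag. The only hit in that interval is a partial homology match to a yeast Glu-tRNA amidotransferase subunit, which probably reflects amidase-family similarity rather than a separate feature. A polyhistidine stretch at the 3′ end, six codons long by its coordinates, suggests a C-terminal His tag for affinity purification. It is followed by the T7 terminator, and the short "SET1" fragment between them is likely vector-derived sequence.

The associated work concerns screening and characterizing enzymes for nylon-6 depolymerization, so the plasmid most likely serves to produce recombinant UMG-SP-1 for such activity assays.
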