Addgene plasmid #215433: UMG-SP-1_pET29b
Purpose: Expression construct for UMG-SP-1 gene, codon optimized for expression in E. coli
Depositing lab: Gregg Beckham. Depositing organization: National Laboratory of the Rockies (NLR). Publication: Natural diversity screening, assay development, and characterization of nylon-6 enzymatic depolymerization. Bell EL, Rosetto G, Ingraham MA, Ramirez KJ, Lincoln C, Clarke RW, Gado JE, Lilly JL, Kucharzyk KH, Erickson E, Beckham GT. Nat Commun. 2024 Feb 9;15(1):1217. doi: 10.1038/s41467-024-45523-5. PubMed 38336849.
Backbone
  Vector backbone: pET29b
  Vector type: Bacterial Expression
Growth in bacteria
  Bacterial resistance: Kanamycin, 50 μg/mL
  Growth temperature: 37°C
  Growth strain: DH5alpha
  Copy number: High Copy
Gene/Insert
  Gene/Insert name: UMG-SP-1 (alt name: Urethanase from Metagenome)
  Species: Metagenome
  Cloning method: Gene Synthesis
Resource information
  A portion of this plasmid was derived from a plasmid made by: Gene from urethanse described in Branson, Y. et al. Urethanases for the enzymatic hydrolysis of low molecular weight carbamates and the recycling of polyurethanes, Angew. Chem. Int. Ed. 62, e202216220 (2023).
Terms and licenses: Academic/Nonprofit Terms; Industry Terms: Not Available to Industry
How to cite: UMG-SP-1_pET29b was a gift from Gregg Beckham (Addgene plasmid # 215433 ; http://n2t.net/addgene:215433 ; RRID:Addgene_215433)
